>Addgene plasmid #138052 | MYMH 75 | addgene full sequence | sequence record 274894 | Addgene NGS Result
TTGGACTCCTGTTGATAGATCCAGTAATGACCTCAGAACTCCATCTGGATTTGTTCAGAACGCTCGGTTG
CCGCCGGGCGTTTTTTATTGGTGAGAATCCAGGGGTCCCCAATAATTACGATTTAAATTGGCGAAAATGA
GACGTTGATCGGCACGTAAGAGGTTCCAACTTTCACCATAATGAAATAAGATCACTACCGGGCGTATTTT
TTGAGTTATCGAGATTTTCAGGAGCTAAGGAAGCTAAAATGGAGAAAAAAATCACTGGATATACCACCGT
TGATATATCCCAATGGCATCGTAAAGAACATTTTGAGGCATTTCAGTCAGTTGCTCAATGTACCTATAAC
CAGACCGTTCAGCTGGATATTACGGCCTTTTTAAAGACCGTAAAGAAAAATAAGCACAAGTTTTATCCGG
CCTTTATTCACATTCTTGCCCGCCTGATGAATGCTCATCCGGAATTTCGTATGGCAATGAAAGACGGTGA
GCTGGTGATATGGGATAGTGTTCACCCTTGTTACACCGTTTTCCATGAGCAAACTGAAACGTTTTCATCG
CTCTGGAGTGAATACCACGACGATTTCCGGCAGTTTCTACACATATATTCGCAAGATGTGGCGTGTTACG
GTGAAAACCTGGCCTATTTCCCTAAAGGGTTTATTGAGAATATGTTTTTCGTCTCAGCCAATCCCTGGGT
GAGTTTCACCAGTTTTGATTTAAACGTGGCCAATATGGACAACTTCTTCGCCCCCGTTTTCACCATGGGC
AAATATTATACGCAAGGCGACAAGGTGCTGATGCCGCTGGCGATTCAGGTTCATCATGCCGTTTGTGATG
GCTTCCATGTCGGCAGAATGCTTAATGAATTACAACAGTACTGCGATGAGTGGCAGGGCGGGGCGTAATT
TGACTTTTGTCCTTTTCCGCTGCATAACCCTGCTTCGGGGTCATTATAGCGATTTTTTCGGTATATCCAT
CCTTTTTCGCACGATATACAGGATTTTGCCAAAGGGTTCGTGTAGACTTTCCTTGGTGTATCCAACGGCG
TCAGCCGGGCAGGATAGGTGAAGTAGGCCCACCCGCGAGCGGGTGTTCCTTCTTCACTGTCCCTTATTCG
CACCTGGCGGTGCTCAACGGGAATCCTGCTCTGCGAGGCTGGCCGTAGGCCGGCCCTACCGGCGCGGCAG
CGTTACCCGTGTCGGCGGCTCCAACGGCTCGCCATCGTCCAGAAAACACGGCTCATCGGGCATCGGCAGG
CGCTGCTGCCCGCGCCGTTCCCATTCCTCCGTTTCGGTCAAGGCTGGCAGGTCTGGTTCCATGCCCGGAA
TGCCGGGCTGGCTGGGCGGCTCCTCGCCGGGGCCGGTCGGTAGTTGCTGCTCGCCCGGATACAGGGTCGG
GATGCGGCGCAGGTCGCCATGCCCCAACAGCGATTCGTCCTGGTCGTCGTGATCAACCACCACGGCGGCA
CTGAACACCGACAGGCGCAACTGGTCGCGGGGCTGGCCCCACGCCACGCGGTCATTGACCACGTAGGCCG
ACACGGTGCCGGGGCCGTTGAGCTTCACGACGGAGATCCAGCGCTCGGCCACCAAGTCCTTGACTGCGTA
TTGGACCGTCCGCAAAGAACGTCCGATGAGCTTGGAAAGTGTCTTCTGGCTGACCACCACGGCGTTCTGG
TGGCCCATCTGCGCCACGAGGTGATGCAGCAGCATTGCCGCCGTGGGTTTCCTCGCAATAAGCCCGGCCC
ACGCCTCATGCGCTTTGCGTTCCGTTTGCACCCAGTGACCGGGCTTGTTCTTGGCTTGAATGCCGATTTC
TCTGGACTGCGTGGCCATGCTTATCTCCATGCGGTAGGGGTGCCGCACGGTTGCGGCACCATGCGCAATC
AGCTGCAACTTTTCGGCAGCGCGACAACAATTATGCGTTGCGTAAAAGTGGCAGTCAATTACAGATTTTC
TTTAACCTACGCAATGAGCTATTGCGGGGGGTGCCGCAATGAGCTGTTGCGTACCCCCCTTTTTTAAGTT
GTTGATTTTTAAGTCTTTCGCATTTCGCCCTATATCTAGTTCTTTGGTGCCCAAAGAAGGGCACCCCTGC
GGGGTTCCCCCACGCCTTCGGCGCGGCTCCCCCTCCGGCAAAAAGTGGCCCCTCCGGGGCTTGTTGATCG
ACTGCGCGGCCTTCGGCCTTGCCCAAGGTGGCGCTGCCCCCTTGGAACCCCCGCACTCGCCGCCGTGAGG
CTCGGGGGGCAGGCGGGCGGGCTTCGCCCTTCGACTGCCCCCACTCGCATAGGCTTGGGTCGTTCCAGGC
GCGTCAAGGCCAAGCCGCTGCGCGGTCGCTGCGCGAGCCTTGACCCGCCTTCCACTTGGTGTCCAACCGG
CAAGCGAAGCGCGCAGGCCGCAGGCCGGAGGCTTTTCCCCAGAGAAAATTAAAAAAATTGATGGGGCAAG
GCCGCAGGCCGCGCAGTTGGAGCCGGTGGGTATGTGGTCGAAGGCTGGGTAGCCGGTGGGCAATCCCTGT
GGTCAAGCTCGTGGGCAGGCGCAGCCTGTCCATCAGCTTGTCCAGCAGGGTTGTCCACGGGCCGAGCGAA
GCGAGCCAGCCGGTGGCCGCTCGCGGCCATCGTCCACATATCCACGGGCTGGCAAGGGAGCGCAGCGACC
GCGCAGGGCGAAGCCCGGAGAGCAAGCCCGTAGGGGGGGCGCGCCCAGCTGTCTAGGGCGGCGGATTTGT
CCTACTCAGGAGAGCGTTCACCGACAAACAACAGATAAAACGAAAGGCCCAGTCTTTCGACTGAGCCTTT
CGTTTTATTTGATGCCTTTAATTAAAGCGGATAACAATTTCACACAGGAGAATTCGCGGCCGCTTCTAGA
GAATTGTGAGCGGATAACAATTGACATTGTGAGCGGATAACAAGATACTGAGCACATACTAGAGAAAGAG
GAGAAATACTAGATGCGTAAAGGAGAAGAACTTTTCACTGGAGTTGTCCCAATTCTTGTTGAATTAGATG
GTGATGTTAATGGGCACAAATTTTCTGTCAGTGGAGAGGGTGAAGGTGATGCAACATACGGAAAACTTAC
CCTTAAATTTATTTGCACTACTGGAAAACTACCTGTTCCATGGCCAACACTTGTCACTACTTTCGGTTAT
GGTGTTCAATGCTTTGCGAGATACCCAGATCATATGAAACAGCATGACTTTTTCAAGAGTGCCATGCCCG
AAGGTTATGTACAGGAAAGAACTATATTTTTCAAAGATGACGGGAACTACAAGACACGTGCTGAAGTCAA
GTTTGAAGGTGATACCCTTGTTAATAGAATCGAGTTAAAAGGTATTGATTTTAAAGAAGATGGAAACATT
CTTGGACACAAATTGGAATACAACTATAACTCACACAATGTATACATCATGGCAGACAAACAAAAGAATG
GAATCAAAGTTAACTTCAAAATTAGACACAACATTGAAGATGGAAGCGTTCAACTAGCAGACCATTATCA
ACAAAATACTCCAATTGGCGATGGCCCTGTCCTTTTACCAGACAACCATTACCTGTCCACACAATCTGCC
CTTTCGAAAGATCCCAACGAAAAGAGAGACCACATGGTCCTTCTTGAGTTTGTAACAGCTGCTGGGATTA
CACATGGCATGGATGAACTATACAAATAATAATACTAGAGCCAGGCATCAAATAAAACGAAAGGCTCAGT
CGAAAGACTGGGCCTTTCGTTTTATCTGTTGTTTGTCGGTGAACGCTCTCTACTAGAGTCACACTGGCTC
ACCTTCGGGTGGGCCTTTCTGCGTTTATATACTAGTAGCGGCCGCTGCAGC
Features (pLannotate 1.2.2; 14 found; start..end, strand, type, name):
      4..98      +  terminator     lambda t0 terminator: transcription terminator from phage lambda
    146..248     +  promoter       cat promoter: promoter of the E. coli cat gene encoding chloramphenicol acetyltransferase
    249..905     +  CDS            cat: CAT_ECOLX - Experimental evidence at protein level: Swiss-Prot protein existence level 1. This enzyme is an effector of chloramphenicol resistance in bacteria. From Escherichia coli. This protein is used as a marker in many commonly used cloning vectors, such as pACYC184.
   1057..1165    +  oriT           oriT: incP origin of transfer
   1176..1838    -  CDS            pBBR1 Rep: replication protein for the broad-host-range plasmid pBBR1 from Bordetella bronchiseptica
   1839..2610    -  rep_origin     pBBR1 oriV: replication origin of the broad-host-range plasmid pBBR1 from Bordetella bronchiseptica; requires the pBBR1 Rep protein for replication
   2725..2811    -  terminator     rrnB T1 terminator: Escherichia coli rrnB; transcription terminator T1 from the E. coli rrnB gene
   2850..2871    +  misc_feature   BioBrick prefix: BioBrick prefix for parts that do not start with "ATG"
   2874..2890    +  protein_bind   lac operator: The lac repressor binds to the lac operator to inhibit transcription in E. coli. This inhibition can be relieved by adding lactose or isopropyl-β-D-thiogalactopyranoside (IPTG). lac repressor encoded by lacI
   2897..2913    +  protein_bind   lac operator: The lac repressor binds to the lac operator to inhibit transcription in E. coli. This inhibition can be relieved by adding lactose or isopropyl-β-D-thiogalactopyranoside (IPTG). lac repressor encoded by lacI
   2953..3666    +  CDS            hfriFP: hfriFP is a fluorescent protein published in 2013, derived from Herbaspirillum frisingense.
   3689..3760    +  terminator     rrnB T1 terminator: transcription terminator T1 from the E. coli rrnB gene
   3776..3803    +  terminator     T7Te terminator: phage T7 early transcription terminator
   3810..3830    +  misc_feature   BioBrick suffix: universal suffix for all parts
