[The description below was written by a language model from this plasmid's Addgene catalogue record and pLannotate feature annotations shown in this document.]
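Description:
MYMH 75 is a 3.8 kb bacterial expression plasmid built on pSEVA-331Bb, a broad-host-range SEVA-format backbone adapted to accept BioBrick parts. It replicates through the pBBR1 oriV together with the plasmid-encoded pBBR1 Rep protein, a system from Bordetella bronchiseptica that functions in many Gram-negative species. An incP oriT allows conjugative mobilisation into recipient hosts when transfer functions are supplied in trans. Selection is by chloramphenicol, conferred by the cat gene under its own promoter. Lambda t0 and rrnB T1 terminators flank the backbone modules and insulate them from the cargo region. The plasmid is maintained in E. coli DH5alpha and is listed as high copy.

The payload sits between a BioBrick prefix and suffix and is described as a wild-type ribosome binding site (WTRBS) placed upstream of a GFP reporter. Two lac operator sites lie just after the prefix, which suggests a lac-regulated promoter region, but no promoter is annotated and the record does not name one. The RBS itself is also not annotated as a separate feature. The automated annotation labels the roughly 714 bp reporter ORF as hfriFP, whereas the catalogue entry calls it GFP, so the exact fluorescent protein variant cannot be confirmed from the table alone. Transcription ends at a double terminator made of rrnB T1 and T7Te.

The construct belongs to a set of RBS variants from a synthetic biology toolkit for controlling gene expression in Acetobacteraceae, where reporter fluorescence serves as the readout of translation initiation strength. The depositor notes that this member gives intermediate expression.
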