Addgene plasmid #138052: MYMH 75
Purpose: Encodes Ribosome Binding Site (RBS) variant using GFP as a reporter gene
Depositing lab: Meng How Tan. Depositing organization: Nanyang Technological University. Publication: An Expanded Synthetic Biology Toolkit for Gene Expression Control in Acetobacteraceae. Teh MY, Ooi KH, Danny Teo SX, Bin Mansoor ME, Shaun Lim WZ, Tan MH. ACS Synth Biol. 2019 Apr 19;8(4):708-723. doi: 10.1021/acssynbio.8b00168. Epub 2019 Mar 22. PubMed 30865830.
Backbone
  Vector backbone: pSEVA-331Bb
  Vector type: Bacterial Expression
Growth in bacteria
  Bacterial resistance: Chloramphenicol, 25 μg/mL
  Growth temperature: 37°C
  Growth strain: DH5alpha
  Copy number: High Copy
Gene/Insert
  Gene/Insert name: pSEVA-331Bb-WTRBS-GFP
  Species: Synthetic
  Cloning method: Restriction Enzyme; 5′ cloning site Unknown (unknown if destroyed)
Terms and licenses: Academic/Nonprofit Terms; Industry Terms: Not Available to Industry
Depositor comments: Intermediate expression
How to cite: MYMH 75 was a gift from Meng How Tan (Addgene plasmid # 138052 ; http://n2t.net/addgene:138052 ; RRID:Addgene_138052)
